Addgene plasmid #142369: TFORF1674
Purpose: Lentiviral vector for overexpressing transcription factor ORFs with unique 24-bp barcodes. Barcodes facilitate identification of transcription factors in pooled screens.
Depositing lab: Feng Zhang. Depositing organization: Broad Institute. Publication: A transcription factor atlas of directed differentiation. Joung J, Ma S, Tay T, Geiger-Schuller KR, Kirchgatterer PC, Verdine VK, Guo B, Arias-Garcia MA, Allen WE, Singh A, Kuksenko O, Abudayyeh OO, Gootenberg JS, Fu Z, Macrae RK, Buenrostro JD, Regev A, Zhang F. Cell. 2023 Jan 5;186(1):209-229.e26. doi: 10.1016/j.cell.2022.11.026. PubMed 36608654.
Backbone
  Vector backbone: pLX_TRC317
  Backbone manufacturer: Broad Institute Genetic Perturbation Platform
  Backbone size w/o insert (bp): 8264
  Vector type: Mammalian Expression, Lentiviral
  Selectable markers: Puromycin
Growth in bacteria
  Bacterial resistance: Ampicillin, 100 μg/mL
  Growth temperature: 30°C
  Growth strain: DH5alpha
  Copy number: High Copy
Gene/Insert
  Gene/Insert name: RUNX1T1
  Species: H. sapiens (human)
  Insert size (bp): 2093
  Entrez Gene: RUNX1T1 (a.k.a. AML1-MTG8, AML1T1, CBFA2T1, CDR, ETO, MTG8, ZMYND2)
  Promoter: EF1a
  Cloning method: Unknown
  Sequencing primers: 5′ GGGTGGAGACTGAAGTTAGGCCAG; 3′ CACATAGCGTAAAAGGAGCAACATAG
Terms and licenses: Academic/Nonprofit Terms; Industry Terms: Not Available to Industry
Depositor comments: NM_001198679,ENST00000436581 . The transcription factor ORF portion of this plasmid was synthesized by Genewiz. Please test multiple small colonies in case of plasmid recombination. To make this collection available in a timely manner, a portion of this collection was not fully sequenced by Addgene. If an Addgene verified full plasmid sequence is not available, please contact us prior to placing an order to request the full sequence.
How to cite: TFORF1674 was a gift from Feng Zhang (Addgene plasmid # 142369 ; http://n2t.net/addgene:142369 ; RRID:Addgene_142369)
