[The description below was written by a language model from this plasmid's Addgene catalogue record and pLannotate feature annotations shown in this document.]
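Description:
TFORF1674 is a lentiviral mammalian expression plasmid built on the pLX_TRC317 backbone from the Broad Institute Genetic Perturbation Platform, carrying the human RUNX1T1 open reading frame (also known as ETO, MTG8 or CBFA2T1), a transcriptional corepressor that acts through DNA-binding transcription factors and recruited histone-modifying enzymes. It belongs to a large collection of transcription factor ORF constructs, each tagged with a unique 24-bp barcode so that individual factors can be identified by sequencing in pooled overexpression screens, such as those used to map factors that drive directed differentiation. The barcode is not separately annotated in the feature table. The synthesized ORF corresponds to a specific RUNX1T1 transcript isoform noted by the depositor. The annotated match to the protein covers somewhat less than the stated insert size.

The viral portion has an RSV promoter fused to a truncated HIV-1 5' LTR, which drives genomic RNA production in packaging cells. This is followed by the Ψ packaging signal with a gag fragment, the RRE for Rev-dependent export, and a cPPT/CTS. A self-inactivating ΔU3 3' LTR closes the cassette and limits LTR-driven transcription after integration. Within the provirus, an SV40 promoter drives the puromycin resistance gene for selection of transduced cells, and a downstream EF-1α promoter drives constitutive RUNX1T1 expression, with a WPRE after the ORF to enhance transcript stability and expression. A short U6 promoter fragment lies between the ORF and the WPRE, and the record does not state its function. In bacteria the plasmid is maintained through a high-copy ColE1/pUC origin and ampicillin resistance, and it also contains an f1 origin. The depositor notes that recombination can occur during propagation, as is common with LTR-containing plasmids.
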