Features (pLannotate 1.2.2; 31 found; start..end, strand, type, name):
      5..231     +  promoter       RSV promoter: Rous sarcoma virus enhancer/promoter
    232..412     +  LTR            5' LTR (truncated): truncated 5' long terminal repeat (LTR) from HIV-1
    459..584     +  misc_feature   HIV-1 Ψ: packaging signal of human immunodeficiency virus type 1
    568..931     +  CDS            HIV-1 gag (fragment): gag protein from human immunodeficiency virus 1; gag
   1077..1310    +  misc_feature   RRE: The Rev response element (RRE) of HIV-1 allows for Rev-dependent mRNA export from the nucleus to the cytoplasm.
   1687..1713    +  CDS            Rev (fragment): human immunodeficiency virus 1 (HIV-1) Rev protein; rev; enhances nuclear export of unspliced and incompletely spliced viral mRNAs
   1720..1743    +  promoter       SV40 promoter (fragment): SV40 early promoter
   1744..1815    +  promoter       SV40 promoter (fragment): SV40 enhancer and early promoter
   1839..1974    +  rep_origin     SV40 ori: SV40 origin of replication
   2020..2616    +  CDS            PuroR (fragment): puromycin N-acetyltransferase; pac from Streptomyces; confers resistance to puromycin
   2665..2782    +  misc_feature   cPPT/CTS: central polypurine tract and central termination sequence of HIV-1
   2847..2913    +  CDS            small t antigen (fragment): SV40 (simian virus 40) small t antigen
   2920..4098    +  promoter       EF-1α promoter: strong constitutive promoter for human elongation factor EF-1α
   4376..6103    +  CDS            RUNX1T1: MTG8_HUMAN - Also known as AML1T1, CBFA2T1, CDR, ETO, MTG8, ZMYND2. Experimental evidence at protein level: Swiss-Prot protein existence level 1. Transcriptional corepressor which facilitates transcriptional repression via its association with DNA-binding transcription factors and recruitment of other corepressors and histone-modifying enzymes (PubMed:12559562, PubMed:15203199, PubMed:10688654). Can repress the expression of MMP7 in a ZBTB33-dependent manner (PubMed:23251453). Can repress transactivation mediated by TCF12 (PubMed:16803958). Acts as a negative regulator of adipogenesis (By simi
   6119..6172    +  promoter       U6 promoter (fragment): RNA polymerase III promoter for human U6 snRNA
   6214..6802    +  misc_feature   WPRE: woodchuck hepatitis virus posttranscriptional regulatory element
   6853..6872    +  misc_feature   cPPT/CTS (fragment): central polypurine tract and central termination sequence of HIV-1
   6874..7107    +  LTR            3' LTR (ΔU3): self-inactivating 3' long terminal repeat (LTR) from HIV-1
   7185..7306    +  polyA_signal   SV40 poly(A) signal: SV40 polyadenylation signal
   7346..7481    +  rep_origin     SV40 ori: SV40 origin of replication
   7502..7520    -  promoter       T7 promoter: promoter for bacteriophage T7 RNA polymerase
   7528..7683    +  CDS            lacZα (fragment): LacZα fragment of β-galactosidase; lacZ fragment
   7688..8116    +  rep_origin     f1 ori (sequence partly withheld): f1 bacteriophage origin of replication; arrow indicates direction of (+) strand synthesis
   8169..8273    +  promoter       AmpR promoter: bla
   8274..9134    +  CDS            AmpR: β-lactamase; bla; confers resistance to ampicillin, carbenicillin, and related antibiotics
   9305..9893    +  rep_origin     ori: high-copy-number ColE1/pMB1/pBR322/pUC origin of replication
  10076..10168   +  CDS            lacI (fragment): lac repressor; lacI; The lac repressor binds to the lac operator to inhibit transcription in E. coli. This inhibition can be relieved by adding lactose or isopropyl-β-D-thiogalactopyranoside (IPTG).
  10181..10202   +  protein_bind   CAP binding site: CAP binding activates transcription in the presence of cAMP. E. coli catabolite activator protein
  10217..10247   +  promoter       lac promoter: promoter for the E. coli lac operon
  10255..10271   +  protein_bind   lac operator: The lac repressor binds to the lac operator to inhibit transcription in E. coli. This inhibition can be relieved by adding lactose or isopropyl-β-D-thiogalactopyranoside (IPTG). lac repressor encoded by lacI
  10316..10334   +  promoter       T3 promoter: promoter for bacteriophage T3 RNA polymerase
>Addgene plasmid #142369 | TFORF1674 | addgene full sequence | sequence record 427325 | Addgene NGS Result
TTAATGTAGTCTTATGCAATACTCTTGTAGTCTTGCAACATGGTAACGATGAGTTAGCAACATGCCTTAC
AAGGAGAGAAAAAGCACCGTGCATGCCGATTGGTGGAAGTAAGGTGGTACGATCGTGCCTTATTAGGAAG
GCAACAGACGGGTCTGACATGGATTGGACGAACCACTGAATTGCCGCATTGCAGAGATATTGTATTTAAG
TGCCTAGCTCGATACATAAACGGGTCTCTCTGGTTAGACCAGATCTGAGCCTGGGAGCTCTCTGGCTAAC
TAGGGAACCCACTGCTTAAGCCTCAATAAAGCTTGCCTTGAGTGCTTCAAGTAGTGTGTGCCCGTCTGTT
GTGTGACTCTGGTAACTAGAGATCCCTCAGACCCTTTTAGTCAGTGTGGAAAATCTCTAGCAGTGGCGCC
CGAACAGGGACTTGAAAGCGAAAGGGAAACCAGAGGAGCTCTCTCGACGCAGGACTCGGCTTGCTGAAGC
GCGCACGGCAAGAGGCGAGGGGCGGCGACTGGTGAGTACGCCAAAAATTTTGACTAGCGGAGGCTAGAAG
GAGAGAGATGGGTGCGAGAGCGTCAGTATTAAGCGGGGGAGAATTAGATCGCGATGGGAAAAAATTCGGT
TAAGGCCAGGGGGAAAGAAAAAATATAAATTAAAACATATAGTATGGGCAAGCAGGGAGCTAGAACGATT
CGCAGTTAATCCTGGCCTGTTAGAAACATCAGAAGGCTGTAGACAAATACTGGGACAGCTACAACCATCC
CTTCAGACAGGATCAGAAGAACTTAGATCATTATATAATACAGTAGCAACCCTCTATTGTGTGCATCAAA
GGATAGAGATAAAAGACACCAAGGAAGCTTTAGACAAGATAGAGGAAGAGCAAAACAAAAGTAAGACCAC
CGCACAGCAAGCGGCCGCTGATCTTCAGACCTGGAGGAGGAGATATGAGGGACAATTGGAGAAGTGAATT
ATATAAATATAAAGTAGTAAAAATTGAACCATTAGGAGTAGCACCCACCAAGGCAAAGAGAAGAGTGGTG
CAGAGAGAAAAAAGAGCAGTGGGAATAGGAGCTTTGTTCCTTGGGTTCTTGGGAGCAGCAGGAAGCACTA
TGGGCGCAGCGTCAATGACGCTGACGGTACAGGCCAGACAATTATTGTCTGGTATAGTGCAGCAGCAGAA
CAATTTGCTGAGGGCTATTGAGGCGCAACAGCATCTGTTGCAACTCACAGTCTGGGGCATCAAGCAGCTC
CAGGCAAGAATCCTGGCTGTGGAAAGATACCTAAAGGATCAACAGCTCCTGGGGATTTGGGGTTGCTCTG
GAAAACTCATTTGCACCACTGCTGTGCCTTGGAATGCTAGTTGGAGTAATAAATCTCTGGAACAGATTTG
GAATCACACGACCTGGATGGAGTGGGACAGAGAAATTAACAATTACACAAGCTTAATACACTCCTTAATT
GAAGAATCGCAAAACCAGCAAGAAAAGAATGAACAAGAATTATTGGAATTAGATAAATGGGCAAGTTTGT
GGAATTGGTTTAACATAACAAATTGGCTGTGGTATATAAAATTATTCATAATGATAGTAGGAGGCTTGGT
AGGTTTAAGAATAGTTTTTGCTGTACTTTCTATAGTGAATAGAGTTAGGCAGGGATATTCACCATTATCG
TTTCAGACCCACCTCCCAACCCCGAGGGGACCCATGCATTGCATCTCAATTAGTCAGCAACCAGGTGTGG
AAAGTCCCCAGGCTCCCCAGCAGGCAGAAGTATGCAAAGCATGCGTCTCAATTAGTCAGCAACCATAGTC
CCGCCCCTAACTCCGCCCATCCCGCCCCTAACTCCGCCCAGTTCCGCCCATTCTCCGCCCCATGGCTGAC
TAATTTTTTTTATTTATGCAGAGGCCGAGGCCGCCTCGGCCTCTGAGCTATTCCAGAAGTAGTGAGGAGG
CTTTTTTGGAGGCCTAGGCTTTTGCAAAAAGCTTTCTAGAGGTACCACCGGAGCTTACCATGACCGAGTA
CAAGCCCACGGTGCGCCTCGCCACCCGCGACGACGTCCCCAGGGCCGTACGCACCCTCGCCGCCGCGTTC
GCCGACTACCCCGCCACGCGCCACACCGTCGATCCGGACCGCCACATCGAGCGGGTCACCGAGCTGCAAG
AACTCTTCCTCACGCGCGTCGGGCTCGACATCGGCAAGGTGTGGGTCGCGGACGACGGCGCCGCCGTGGC
GGTCTGGACCACGCCGGAGAGCGTCGAAGCGGGGGCGGTGTTCGCCGAGATCGGCCCGCGCATGGCCGAG
TTGAGCGGTTCCCGGCTGGCCGCGCAGCAACAGATGGAAGGCCTCCTGGCGCCGCACCGGCCCAAGGAGC
CCGCGTGGTTCCTGGCCACCGTCGGCGTCTCGCCCGACCACCAGGGCAAGGGTCTGGGCAGCGCCGTCGT
GCTCCCCGGAGTGGAGGCGGCCGAGCGCGCCGGGGTGCCCGCCTTCCTGGAGACCTCCGCGCCCCGCAAC
CTCCCCTTCTACGAGCGGCTCGGCTTCACCGTCACCGCCGACGTCGAGGTGCCCGAAGGACCGCGCACCT
GGTGCATGACCCGCAAGCCCGGTGCCAGTTAACGAATTCTAGATCTTGAGACAAATGGCAGTATTCATCC
ACAATTTTAAAAGAAAAGGGGGGATTGGGGGGTACAGTGCAGGGGAAAGAATAGTAGACATAATAGCAAC
AGACATACAAACTAAAGAATTACAAAAACAAATTACAAAAATTCAAAATTTTCGGGTTTATTACAGGGAC
AGCAGAGATCCACTTTGGCGCCGGCTCGAGGCCTGCAGGTGCAAAGATGGATAAAGTTTTAAACAGAGAG
GAATCTTTGCAGCTAATGGACCTTCTAGGTCTTGAAAGGAGTGGGAATTGGCTCCGGTGCCCGTCAGTGG
GCAGAGCGCACATCGCCCACAGTCCCCGAGAAGTTGGGGGGAGGGGTCGGCAATTGAACCGGTGCCTAGA
GAAGGTGGCGCGGGGTAAACTGGGAAAGTGATGTCGTGTACTGGCTCCGCCTTTTTCCCGAGGGTGGGGG
AGAACCGTATATAAGTGCAGTAGTCGCCGTGAACGTTCTTTTTCGCAACGGGTTTGCCGCCAGAACACAG
GTAAGTGCCGTGTGTGGTTCCCGCGGGCCTGGCCTCTTTACGGGTTATGGCCCTTGCGTGCCTTGAATTA
CTTCCACCTGGCTGCAGTACGTGATTCTTGATCCCGAGCTTCGGGTTGGAAGTGGGTGGGAGAGTTCGAG
GCCTTGCGCTTAAGGAGCCCCTTCGCCTCGTGCTTGAGTTGAGGCCTGGCCTGGGCGCTGGGGCCGCCGC
GTGCGAATCTGGTGGCACCTTCGCGCCTGTCTCGCTGCTTTCGATAAGTCTCTAGCCATTTAAAATTTTT
GATGACCTGCTGCGACGCTTTTTTTCTGGCAAGATAGTCTTGTAAATGCGGGCCAAGATCTGCACACTGG
TATTTCGGTTTTTGGGGCCGCGGGCGGCGACGGGGCCCGTGCGTCCCAGCGCACATGTTCGGCGAGGCGG
GGCCTGCGAGCGCGGCCACCGAGAATCGGACGGGGGTAGTCTCAAGCTGGCCGGCCTGCTCTGGTGCCTG
GCCTCGCGCCGCCGTGTATCGCCCCGCCCTGGGCGGCAAGGCTGGCCCGGTCGGCACCAGTTGCGTGAGC
GGAAAGATGGCCGCTTCCCGGCCCTGCTGCAGGGAGCTCAAAATGGAGGACGCGGCGCTCGGGAGAGCGG
GCGGGTGAGTCACCCACACAAAGGAAAAGGGCCTTTCCGTCCTCAGCCGTCGCTTCATGTGACTCCACGG
AGTACCGGGCGCCGTCCAGGCACCTCGATTAGTTCTCGAGCTTTTGGAGTACGTCGTCTTTAGGTTGGGG
GGAGGGGTTTTATGCGATGGAGTTTCCCCACACTGAGTGGGTGGAGACTGAAGTTAGGCCAGCTTGGCAC
TTGATGTAATTCTCCTTGGAATTTGCCCTTTTTGAGTTTGGATCTTGGTTCATTCTCAAGCCTCAGACAG
TGGTTCAAAGTTTTTTTCTTCCATTTCAGGTGTCGTGAGGCTAGCACCGCCACCATGTGCCATCCTGACA
AGGCTTTTACTTCTGATAAGCTCCAATGTGTGTTTAATGAATACAAAGCCGCGGTCTGGGTGCCGCCTCG
GCCGCGGCCGCTCTCCCGCGCTCCTTTGCCAGAAGCTGGCGGAGAGAATTTACATTTAAAGATTAGCAGA
GTGAGAAAGAGAAATCTGCCTTTTGTTGTGTGGGGTGAGGAGGAGGCATCTACCCCTGGCCTTGACGCTA
TCTCCCATCACCTCTGCTATCCAGACAGGACTCACCGAGATCGTACTGAGAAGCACTCCACAATGCCAGA
CTCACCTGTGGATGTGAAGACGCAATCTAGGCTGACTCCTCCAACAATGCCACCTCCCCCAACTACTCAA
GGAGCTCCAAGAACCAGTTCATTTACACCGACAACGTTAACTAATGGCACGAGCCATTCTCCTACAGCCT
TGAATGGCGCCCCCTCACCACCCAATGGCTTCAGCAATGGGCCTTCCTCTTCTTCCTCCTCCTCTCTGGC
TAATCAACAGCTGCCCCCAGCCTGTGGTGCCAGGCAACTCAGCAAGCTGAAAAGGTTCCTTACTACCCTG
CAGCAGTTTGGCAATGACATTTCACCCGAGATAGGAGAAAGAGTTCGCACCCTCGTTCTGGGACTAGTGA
ACTCCACTTTGACAATTGAAGAATTTCATTCCAAACTGCAAGAAGCTACTAACTTCCCACTGAGACCTTT
TGTCATCCCATTTTTGAAGGCCAACTTGCCCCTGCTGCAGCGTGAGCTCCTCCACTGCGCAAGACTGGCC
AAACAGAACCCTGCCCAGTACCTCGCCCAGCATGAACAGCTGCTTCTGGATGCCAGCACCACCTCACCTG
TTGACTCCTCAGAGCTGCTTCTCGATGTGAACGAAAACGGGAAGAGGCGAACTCCAGACAGAACCAAAGA
AAATGGCTTTGACAGAGAGCCTTTGCACTCAGAACATCCAAGCAAGCGACCATGCACTATTAGCCCAGGC
CAGCGGTACAGTCCAAATAACGGCTTATCCTACCAGCCCAATGGCCTGCCTCACCCTACCCCACCTCCAC
CTCAGCATTACCGTTTGGATGATATGGCCATTGCCCACCACTACAGGGACTCCTATCGACACCCCAGCCA
CAGGGACCTCAGGGACAGAAACAGACCTATGGGGTTGCATGGCACACGTCAAGAAGAAATGATTGATCAC
AGACTAACAGACAGAGAATGGGCAGAAGAGTGGAAACATCTTGACCATCTGTTAAACTGCATAATGGACA
TGGTAGAAAAAACAAGGCGATCTCTCACCGTACTAAGGCGGTGTCAAGAAGCAGACCGGGAAGAATTGAA
TTACTGGATCCGGCGGTACAGTGACGCCGAGGACTTAAAAAAAGGTGGCGGCAGTAGCAGCAGCCACTCT
AGGCAGCAGAGTCCCGTCAACCCAGACCCAGTTGCACTAGACGCGCATCGGGAATTCCTTCACAGGCCTG
CGTCTGGATACGTGCCAGAGGAGATCTGGAAGAAAGCTGAGGAGGCCGTCAATGAGGTGAAGCGCCAGGC
GATGACGGAGCTGCAGAAGGCCGTGTCTGAGGCGGAGCGGAAAGCCCACGACATGATCACAACAGAGAGG
GCCAAGATGGAGCGCACGGTCGCCGAGGCCAAACGGCAGGCGGCGGAGGACGCACTGGCAGTTATCAATC
AGCAGGAGGATTCAAGCGAGAGTTGCTGGAATTGTGGCCGTAAAGCGAGTGAAACCTGCAGTGGCTGTAA
CACAGCCCGATACTGTGGCTCATTTTGCCAGCACAAAGACTGGGAGAAGCACCATCACATCTGTGGACAG
ACCCTGCAGGCCCAGCAGCAGGGAGACACACCTGCAGTCAGCTCCTCTGTCACGCCCAACAGCGGGGCTG
GGAGCCCGATGGACACACCACCAGCAGCCACTCCGAGGTCAACCACCCCGGGAACCCCTTCCACCATAGA
GACAACCCCTCGCTAGTAATGAACTAGTCCGTAACTTGAAAGTATTTCGATTTCTTGGCTTTATATATCT
TGTGGAAAGGACGAGACACGACGAGTATCAGTTCCAGCACGCGTTAAGTCGACAATCAACCTCTGGATTA
CAAAATTTGTGAAAGATTGACTGGTATTCTTAACTATGTTGCTCCTTTTACGCTATGTGGATACGCTGCT
TTAATGCCTTTGTATCATGCTATTGCTTCCCGTATGGCTTTCATTTTCTCCTCCTTGTATAAATCCTGGT
TGCTGTCTCTTTATGAGGAGTTGTGGCCCGTTGTCAGGCAACGTGGCGTGGTGTGCACTGTGTTTGCTGA
CGCAACCCCCACTGGTTGGGGCATTGCCACCACCTGTCAGCTCCTTTCCGGGACTTTCGCTTTCCCCCTC
CCTATTGCCACGGCGGAACTCATCGCCGCCTGCCTTGCCCGCTGCTGGACAGGGGCTCGGCTGTTGGGCA
CTGACAATTCCGTGGTGTTGTCGGGGAAATCATCGTCCTTTCCTTGGCTGCTCGCCTGTGTTGCCACCTG
GATTCTGCGCGGGACGTCCTTCTGCTACGTCCCTTCGGCCCTCAATCCAGCGGACCTTCCTTCCCGCGGC
CTGCTGCCGGCTCTGCGGCCTCTTCCGCGTCTTCGCCTTCGCCCTCAGACGAGTCGGATCTCCCTTTGGG
CCGCCTCCCCGCGTCGACTTTAAGACCAATGACTTACAAGGCAGCTGTAGATCTTAGCCACTTTTTAAAA
GAAAAGGGGGGACTGGAAGGGCTAATTCACTCCCAACGAAGACAAGATCTGCTTTTTGCTTGTACTGGGT
CTCTCTGGTTAGACCAGATCTGAGCCTGGGAGCTCTCTGGCTAACTAGGGAACCCACTGCTTAAGCCTCA
ATAAAGCTTGCCTTGAGTGCTTCAAGTAGTGTGTGCCCGTCTGTTGTGTGACTCTGGTAACTAGAGATCC
CTCAGACCCTTTTAGTCAGTGTGGAAAATCTCTAGCAGTACGTATAGTAGTTCATGTCATCTTATTATTC
AGTATTTATAACTTGCAAAGAAATGAATATCAGAGAGTGAGAGGAACTTGTTTATTGCAGCTTATAATGG
TTACAAATAAAGCAATAGCATCACAAATTTCACAAATAAAGCATTTTTTTCACTGCATTCTAGTTGTGGT
TTGTCCAAACTCATCAATGTATCTTATCATGTCTGGCTCTAGCTATCCCGCCCCTAACTCCGCCCATCCC
GCCCCTAACTCCGCCCAGTTCCGCCCATTCTCCGCCCCATGGCTGACTAATTTTTTTTATTTATGCAGAG
GCCGAGGCCGCCTCGGCCTCTGAGCTATTCCAGAAGTAGTGAGGAGGCTTTTTTGGAGGCCTAGGGACGT
ACCCAATTCGCCCTATAGTGAGTCGTATTACGCGCGCTCACTGGCCGTCGTTTTACAACGTCGTGACTGG
GAAAACCCTGGCGTTACCCAACTTAATCGCCTTGCAGCACATCCCCCTTTCGCCAGCTGGCGTAATAGCG
AAGAGGCCCGCACCGATCGCCCTTCCCAACAGTTGCGCAGCCTGAATGGCGAATGGG
[124 nt withheld, positions 7688-7811]
C
[91 nt withheld, positions 7813-7903]
A
[49 nt withheld, positions 7905-7953]
CCTTTGACGTTGGAGTCCACGTTCTTT
[37 nt withheld, positions 7981-8017]
ACCCTATCTCGGTCTATTCTTTTGATTTATAAGGGATTTTGCCGATTTCGGCCTATTGGTTAAAAAATGA
GCTGATTTAACAAAAATTTAACGCGAATTTTAACAAAATATTAACGCTTACAATTTAGGTGGCACTTTTC
GGGGAAATGTGCGCGGAACCCCTATTTGTTTATTTTTCTAAATACATTCAAATATGTATCCGCTCATGAG
ACAATAACCCTGATAAATGCTTCAATAATATTGAAAAAGGAAGAGTATGAGTATTCAACATTTCCGTGTC
GCCCTTATTCCCTTTTTTGCGGCATTTTGCCTTCCTGTTTTTGCTCACCCAGAAACGCTGGTGAAAGTAA
AAGATGCTGAAGATCAGTTGGGTGCACGAGTGGGTTACATCGAACTGGATCTCAACAGCGGTAAGATCCT
TGAGAGTTTTCGCCCCGAAGAACGTTTTCCAATGATGAGCACTTTTAAAGTTCTGCTATGTGGCGCGGTA
TTATCCCGTATTGACGCCGGGCAAGAGCAACTCGGTCGCCGCATACACTATTCTCAGAATGACTTGGTTG
AGTACTCACCAGTCACAGAAAAGCATCTTACGGATGGCATGACAGTAAGAGAATTATGCAGTGCTGCCAT
AACCATGAGTGATAACACTGCGGCCAACTTACTTCTGACAACGATCGGAGGACCGAAGGAGCTAACCGCT
TTTTTGCACAACATGGGGGATCATGTAACTCGCCTTGATCGTTGGGAACCGGAGCTGAATGAAGCCATAC
CAAACGACGAGCGTGACACCACGATGCCTGTAGCAATGGCAACAACGTTGCGCAAACTATTAACTGGCGA
ACTACTTACTCTAGCTTCCCGGCAACAATTAATAGACTGGATGGAGGCGGATAAAGTTGCAGGACCACTT
CTGCGCTCGGCCCTTCCGGCTGGCTGGTTTATTGCTGATAAATCTGGAGCCGGTGAGCGTGGGTCTCGCG
GTATCATTGCAGCACTGGGGCCAGATGGTAAGCCCTCCCGTATCGTAGTTATCTACACGACGGGGAGTCA
GGCAACTATGGATGAACGAAATAGACAGATCGCTGAGATAGGTGCCTCACTGATTAAGCATTGGTAACTG
TCAGACCAAGTTTACTCATATATACTTTAGATTGATTTAAAACTTCATTTTTAATTTAAAAGGATCTAGG
TGAAGATCCTTTTTGATAATCTCATGACCAAAATCCCTTAACGTGAGTTTTCGTTCCACTGAGCGTCAGA
CCCCGTAGAAAAGATCAAAGGATCTTCTTGAGATCCTTTTTTTCTGCGCGTAATCTGCTGCTTGCAAACA
AAAAAACCACCGCTACCAGCGGTGGTTTGTTTGCCGGATCAAGAGCTACCAACTCTTTTTCCGAAGGTAA
CTGGCTTCAGCAGAGCGCAGATACCAAATACTGTTCTTCTAGTGTAGCCGTAGTTAGGCCACCACTTCAA
GAACTCTGTAGCACCGCCTACATACCTCGCTCTGCTAATCCTGTTACCAGTGGCTGCTGCCAGTGGCGAT
AAGTCGTGTCTTACCGGGTTGGACTCAAGACGATAGTTACCGGATAAGGCGCAGCGGTCGGGCTGAACGG
GGGGTTCGTGCACACAGCCCAGCTTGGAGCGAACGACCTACACCGAACTGAGATACCTACAGCGTGAGCT
ATGAGAAAGCGCCACGCTTCCCGAAGGGAGAAAGGCGGACAGGTATCCGGTAAGCGGCAGGGTCGGAACA
GGAGAGCGCACGAGGGAGCTTCCAGGGGGAAACGCCTGGTATCTTTATAGTCCTGTCGGGTTTCGCCACC
TCTGACTTGAGCGTCGATTTTTGTGATGCTCGTCAGGGGGGCGGAGCCTATGGAAAAACGCCAGCAACGC
GGCCTTTTTACGGTTCCTGGCCTTTTGCTGGCCTTTTGCTCACATGTTCTTTCCTGCGTTATCCCCTGAT
TCTGTGGATAACCGTATTACCGCCTTTGAGTGAGCTGATACCGCTCGCCGCAGCCGAACGACCGAGCGCA
GCGAGTCAGTGAGCGAGGAAGCGGAAGAGCGCCCAATACGCAAACCGCCTCTCCCCGCGCGTTGGCCGAT
TCATTAATGCAGCTGGCACGACAGGTTTCCCGACTGGAAAGCGGGCAGTGAGCGCAACGCAATTAATGTG
AGTTAGCTCACTCATTAGGCACCCCAGGCTTTACACTTTATGCTTCCGGCTCGTATGTTGTGTGGAATTG
TGAGCGGATAACAATTTCACACAGGAAACAGCTATGACCATGATTACGCCAAGCGCGCAATTAACCCTCA
CTAAAGGGAACAAAAGCTGGAGCTGCAAGC
