>Addgene plasmid #142369 | TFORF1674 | depositor partial sequence | sequence record 279245 | Insert
ACCGCCACCATGTGCCATCCTGACAAGGCTTTTACTTCTGATAAGCTCCAATGTGTGTTTAATGAATACA
AAGCCGCGGTCTGGGTGCCGCCTCGGCCGCGGCCGCTCTCCCGCGCTCCTTTGCCAGAAGCTGGCGGAGA
GAATTTACATTTAAAGATTAGCAGAGTGAGAAAGAGAAATCTGCCTTTTGTTGTGTGGGGTGAGGAGGAG
GCATCTACCCCTGGCCTTGACGCTATCTCCCATCACCTCTGCTATCCAGACAGGACTCACCGAGATCGTA
CTGAGAAGCACTCCACAATGCCAGACTCACCTGTGGATGTGAAGACGCAATCTAGGCTGACTCCTCCAAC
AATGCCACCTCCCCCAACTACTCAAGGAGCTCCAAGAACCAGTTCATTTACACCGACAACGTTAACTAAT
GGCACGAGCCATTCTCCTACAGCCTTGAATGGCGCCCCCTCACCACCCAATGGCTTCAGCAATGGGCCTT
CCTCTTCTTCCTCCTCCTCTCTGGCTAATCAACAGCTGCCCCCAGCCTGTGGTGCCAGGCAACTCAGCAA
GCTGAAAAGGTTCCTTACTACCCTGCAGCAGTTTGGCAATGACATTTCACCCGAGATAGGAGAAAGAGTT
CGCACCCTCGTTCTGGGACTAGTGAACTCCACTTTGACAATTGAAGAATTTCATTCCAAACTGCAAGAAG
CTACTAACTTCCCACTGAGACCTTTTGTCATCCCATTTTTGAAGGCCAACTTGCCCCTGCTGCAGCGTGA
GCTCCTCCACTGCGCAAGACTGGCCAAACAGAACCCTGCCCAGTACCTCGCCCAGCATGAACAGCTGCTT
CTGGATGCCAGCACCACCTCACCTGTTGACTCCTCAGAGCTGCTTCTCGATGTGAACGAAAACGGGAAGA
GGCGAACTCCAGACAGAACCAAAGAAAATGGCTTTGACAGAGAGCCTTTGCACTCAGAACATCCAAGCAA
GCGACCATGCACTATTAGCCCAGGCCAGCGGTACAGTCCAAATAACGGCTTATCCTACCAGCCCAATGGC
CTGCCTCACCCTACCCCACCTCCACCTCAGCATTACCGTTTGGATGATATGGCCATTGCCCACCACTACA
GGGACTCCTATCGACACCCCAGCCACAGGGACCTCAGGGACAGAAACAGACCTATGGGGTTGCATGGCAC
ACGTCAAGAAGAAATGATTGATCACAGACTAACAGACAGAGAATGGGCAGAAGAGTGGAAACATCTTGAC
CATCTGTTAAACTGCATAATGGACATGGTAGAAAAAACAAGGCGATCTCTCACCGTACTAAGGCGGTGTC
AAGAAGCAGACCGGGAAGAATTGAATTACTGGATCCGGCGGTACAGTGACGCCGAGGACTTAAAAAAAGG
TGGCGGCAGTAGCAGCAGCCACTCTAGGCAGCAGAGTCCCGTCAACCCAGACCCAGTTGCACTAGACGCG
CATCGGGAATTCCTTCACAGGCCTGCGTCTGGATACGTGCCAGAGGAGATCTGGAAGAAAGCTGAGGAGG
CCGTCAATGAGGTGAAGCGCCAGGCGATGACGGAGCTGCAGAAGGCCGTGTCTGAGGCGGAGCGGAAAGC
CCACGACATGATCACAACAGAGAGGGCCAAGATGGAGCGCACGGTCGCCGAGGCCAAACGGCAGGCGGCG
GAGGACGCACTGGCAGTTATCAATCAGCAGGAGGATTCAAGCGAGAGTTGCTGGAATTGTGGCCGTAAAG
CGAGTGAAACCTGCAGTGGCTGTAACACAGCCCGATACTGTGGCTCATTTTGCCAGCACAAAGACTGGGA
GAAGCACCATCACATCTGTGGACAGACCCTGCAGGCCCAGCAGCAGGGAGACACACCTGCAGTCAGCTCC
TCTGTCACGCCCAACAGCGGGGCTGGGAGCCCGATGGACACACCACCAGCAGCCACTCCGAGGTCAACCA
CCCCGGGAACCCCTTCCACCATAGAGACAACCCCTCGCTAGTAATGAACTAGTCCGTAACTTGAAAGTAT
TTCGATTTCTTGGCTTTATATATCTTGTGGAAAGGACGAGACACGACGAGTATCAGTTCCAGC
