>Addgene plasmid #142369 | TFORF1674 | depositor partial sequence | sequence record 279246 | Barcode
GACACGACGAGTATCAGTTCCAGC
